>Addgene plasmid #82889 | pDONR223_ATF2_WT | addgene full sequence | sequence record 161824 | Addgene NGS Result
GGCAGTTCCCTACTCTCGCGTTAACGCTAGCATGGATGTTTTCCCAGTCACGACGTTGTAAAACGACGGC
CAGTCTTAAGCTCGGGCCCCAAATAATGATTTTATTTTGACTGATAGTGACCTGTTCGTTGCAACAAATT
GATGAGCAATGCTTTTTTATAATGCCAACTTTGTACAAAAAAGTTGGCACCATGAAATTCAAGTTACATG
TGAATTCTGCCAGGCAATACAAGGACCTGTGGAATATGAGTGATGACAAACCCTTTCTATGTACTGCGCC
TGGATGTGGCCAGCGTTTTACCAACGAGGATCATTTGGCTGTCCATAAACATAAACATGAGATGACACTG
AAATTTGGTCCAGCACGTAATGACAGTGTCATTGTGGCTGATCAGACCCCAACACCAACAAGATTCTTGA
AAAACTGTGAAGAAGTGGGTTTGTTTAATGAGTTGGCGAGTCCATTTGAGAATGAATTCAAGAAAGCTTC
AGAAGATGACATTAAAAAAATGCCTCTAGATTTATCCCCTCTTGCAACACCTATCATAAGAAGCAAAATT
GAGGAGCCTTCTGTTGTAGAAACAACTCACCAGGATAGTCCTTTACCTCACCCAGAGTCTACTACCAGTG
ATGAGAAGGAAGTACCATTGGCACAAACTGCACAGCCCACATCAGCTATTGTTCGTCCAGCATCATTACA
GGTTCCCAATGTGCTGCTTACAAGTTCTGACTCAAGTGTAATTATTCAGCAGGCAGTACCTTCACCAACC
TCAAGTACTGTAATCACCCAGGCACCATCCTCTAACAGGCCAATTGTCCCTGTACCAGGCCCATTTCCTC
TTCTGTTACATCTTCCTAATGGACAAACCATGCCTGTTGCTATTCCTGCATCAATTACAAGTTCTAATGT
GCATGTTCCAGCTGCAGTCCCACTCGTTCGACCAGTCACCATGGTGCCTAGTGTTCCAGGAATCCCAGGT
CCTTCCTCTCCCCAACCAGTACAGTCAGAAGCAAAAATGAGATTAAAAGCTGCTTTGACCCAGCAACATC
CTCCAGTTACCAATGGTGATACTGTCAAAGGTCATGGTAGCGGATTGGTTAGGACTCAGTCAGAGGAATC
TCGACCGCAGTCATTACAACAGCCAGCCACATCCACTACAGAAACTCCGGCTTCTCCAGCTCACACAACT
CCACAGACCCAAAGTACAAGTGGTCGTCGGAGAAGAGCAGCTAACGAAGATCCTGATGAAAAAAGGAGAA
AGTTTTTAGAGCGAAATAGAGCAGCAGCTTCAAGATGCCGACAAAAAAGGAAAGTCTGGGTTCAGTCTTT
AGAGAAGAAAGCTGAAGACTTGAGTTCATTAAATGGTCAGCTGCAGAGTGAAGTCACCCTGCTGAGAAAT
GAAGTGGCACAGCTGAAACAGCTTCTTCTGGCTCATAAAGATTGCCCTGTAACCGCCATGCAGAAGAAAT
CTGGCTATCATACTGCTGATAAAGATGATAGTTCAGAAGACATTTCAGTGCCGAGTAGTCCACATACAGA
AGCTATACAGCATAGTTCGGTCAGCACATCCAATGGAGTCAGTTCAACCTCCAAGGCAGAAGCTGTAGCC
ACTTCAGTCCTCACCCAGATGGCGGACCAGAGTACAGAGCCTGCTCTTTCACAGATCGTTATGGCTCCTT
CCTCCCAGTCACAGCCCTCAGGAAGTTGATTGCCAACTTTCTTGTACAAAGTTGGCATTATAAGAAAGCA
TTGCTTATCAATTTGTTGCAACGAACAGGTCACTATCAGTCAAAATAAAATCATTATTTGCCATCCAGCT
GATATCCCCTATAGTGAGTCGTATTACATGGTCATAGCTGTTTCCTGGCAGCTCTGGCCCGTGTCTCAAA
ATCTCTGATGTTACATTGCACAAGATAAAAATATATCATCATGCCTCCTCTAGACCAGCCAGGACAGAAA
TGCCTCGACTTCGCTGCTACCCAAGGTTGCCGGGTGACGCACACCGTGGAAACGGATGAAGGCACGAACC
CAGTGGACATAAGCCTGTTCGGTTCGTAAGCTGTAATGCAAGTAGCGTATGCGCTCACGCAACTGGTCCA
GAACCTTGACCGAACGCAGCGGTGGTAACGGCGCAGTGGCGGTTTTCATGGCTTGTTATGACTGTTTTTT
TGGGGTACAGTCTATGCCTCGGGCATCCAAGCAGCAAGCGCGTTACGCCGTGGGTCGATGTTTGATGTTA
TGGAGCAGCAACGATGTTACGCAGCAGGGCAGTCGCCCTAAAACAAAGTTAAACATTATGAGGGAAGCGG
TGATCGCCGAAGTATCGACTCAACTATCAGAGGTAGTTGGCGTCATCGAGCGCCATCTCGAACCGACGTT
GCTGGCCGTACATTTGTACGGCTCCGCAGTGGATGGCGGCCTGAAGCCACACAGTGATATTGATTTGCTG
GTTACGGTGACCGTAAGGCTTGATGAAACAACGCGGCGAGCTTTGATCAACGACCTTTTGGAAACTTCGG
CTTCCCCTGGAGAGAGCGAGATTCTCCGCGCTGTAGAAGTCACCATTGTTGTGCACGACGACATCATTCC
GTGGCGTTATCCAGCTAAGCGCGAACTGCAATTTGGAGAATGGCAGCGCAATGACATTCTTGCAGGTATC
TTCGAGCCAGCCACGATCGACATTGATCTGGCTATCTTGCTGACAAAAGCAAGAGAACATAGCGTTGCCT
TGGTAGGTCCAGCGGCGGAGGAACTCTTTGATCCGGTTCCTGAACAGGATCTATTTGAGGCGCTAAATGA
AACCTTAACGCTATGGAACTCGCCGCCCGACTGGGCTGGCGATGAGCGAAATGTAGTGCTTACGTTGTCC
CGCATTTGGTACAGCGCAGTAACCGGCAAAATCGCGCCGAAGGATGTCGCTGCCGACTGGGCAATGGAGC
GCCTGCCGGCCCAGTATCAGCCCGTCATACTTGAAGCTAGACAGGCTTATCTTGGACAAGAAGAAGATCG
CTTGGCCTCGCGCGCAGATCAGTTGGAAGAATTTGTCCACTACGTGAAAGGCGAGATCACCAAGGTAGTC
GGCAAATAACCCTCGAGCCACCCATGACCAAAATCCCTTAACGTGAGTTACGCGTCGTTCCACTGAGCGT
CAGACCCCGTAGAAAAGATCAAAGGATCTTCTTGAGATCCTTTTTTTCTGCGCGTAATCTGCTGCTTGCA
AACAAAAAAACCACCGCTACCAGCGGTGGTTTGTTTGCCGGATCAAGAGCTACCAACTCTTTTTCCGAAG
GTAACTGGCTTCAGCAGAGCGCAGATACCAAATACTGTTCTTCTAGTGTAGCCGTAGTTAGGCCACCACT
TCAAGAACTCTGTAGCACCGCCTACATACCTCGCTCTGCTAATCCTGTTACCAGTGGCTGCTGCCAGTGG
CGATAAGTCGTGTCTTACCGGGTTGGACTCAAGACGATAGTTACCGGATAAGGCGCAGCGGTCGGGCTGA
ACGGGGGGTTCGTGCACACAGCCCAGCTTGGAGCGAACGACCTACACCGAACTGAGATACCTACAGCGTG
AGCTATGAGAAAGCGCCACGCTTCCCGAAGGGAGAAAGGCGGACAGGTATCCGGTAAGCGGCAGGGTCGG
AACAGGAGAGCGCACGAGGGAGCTTCCAGGGGGAAACGCCTGGTATCTTTATAGTCCTGTCGGGTTTCGC
CACCTCTGACTTGAGCGTCGATTTTTGTGATGCTCGTCAGGGGGGCGGAGCCTATGGAAAAACGCCAGCA
ACGCGGCCTTTTTACGGTTCCTGGCCTTTTGCTGGCCTTTTGCTCACATGTTCTTTCCTGCGTTATCCCC
TGATTCTGTGGATAACCGTATTACCGCCTTTGAGTGAGCTGATACCGCTCGCCGCAGCCGAACGACCGAG
CGCAGCGAGTCAGTGAGCGAGGAAGCGGAAGAGCGCCCAATACGCAAACCGCCTCTCCCCGCGCGTTGGC
CGATTCATTAATGCAGCTGGCACGACAGGTTTCCCGACTGGAAAGCGGGCAGTGAGCGCAACGCAATTAA
TACGCGTACCGCTAGCCAGGAAGAGTTTGTAGAAACGCAAAAAGGCCATCCGTCAGGATGGCCTTCTGCT
TAGTTTGATGCCTGGCAGTTTATGGCGGGCGTCCTGCCCGCCACCCTCCGGGCCGTTGCTTCACAACGTT
CAAATCCGCTCCCGGCGGATTTGTCCTACTCAGGAGAGCGTTCACCGACAAACAACAGATAAAACGAAAG
GCCCAGTCTTCCGACTGAGCCTTTCGTTTTATTTGATGCCT
Features (pLannotate 1.2.2; 12 found; start..end, strand, type, name):
     38..74      -  CDS            lacZα (fragment): LacZα fragment of β-galactosidase; lacZ fragment
     91..186     +  protein_bind   attL3: mutant version of attL; recombination site for the Gateway® LR reaction LR Clonase™
    192..1706    +  CDS            ATF2: ATF2_HUMAN - Also known as CREB2, CREBP1. Experimental evidence at protein level: Swiss-Prot protein existence level 1. Transcriptional activator which regulates the transcription of various genes, including those involved in anti-apoptosis, cell growth, and DNA damage response. Dependent on its binding partner, binds to CRE (cAMP response element) consensus sequences (5'-TGACGTCA- 3') or to AP-1 (activator protein 1) consensus sequences (5'-TGACTCA- 3'). In the nucleus, contributes to global transcription and the DNA damage response, in addition to specific transcriptional activities that are
   1714..1809    -  protein_bind   attL3: mutant version of attL; recombination site for the Gateway® LR reaction LR Clonase™
   1828..1846    -  promoter       T7 promoter: promoter for bacteriophage T7 RNA polymerase
   2036..2059    +  promoter       Pc promoter (fragment): intI1 (promoter lies within the coding sequence); class 1 integron promoter
   2235..2291    +  CDS            GmR (fragment): gentamycin acetyltransferase; aacC1; confers resistance to gentamycin
   2298..3089    +  CDS            SmR: aminoglycoside adenylyltransferase (Murphy, 1985); aadA; confers resistance to spectinomycin and streptomycin
   3182..3770    +  rep_origin     ori: high-copy-number ColE1/pMB1/pBR322/pUC origin of replication
   3953..4045    +  CDS            lacI (fragment): lac repressor; lacI; The lac repressor binds to the lac operator to inhibit transcription in E. coli. This inhibition can be relieved by adding lactose or isopropyl-β-D-thiogalactopyranoside (IPTG).
   4100..4127    -  terminator     rrnB T2 terminator: transcription terminator T2 from the E. coli rrnB gene
   4259..4302    +  terminator     rrnB T1 terminator: Escherichia coli rrnB; transcription terminator T1 from the E. coli rrnB gene
