[The description below was written by a language model from this plasmid's Addgene catalogue record and pLannotate feature annotations shown in this document.]
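Description:
pDONR223_ATF2_WT is a Gateway entry clone built on the Invitrogen pDONR223 backbone, carrying the wild-type open reading frame of human ATF2 (also known as CRE-BP1 or CREB2). It is a bacterial propagation and shuttling plasmid of about 4.3 kb rather than an expression vector. It replicates in E. coli from a high-copy ColE1/pUC-type origin and is selected with spectinomycin through the aadA (SmR) aminoglycoside adenylyltransferase gene. A fragment of a class 1 integron Pc promoter and a remnant of a gentamicin resistance gene lie upstream of this marker. Short lacZα and lacI fragments and the rrnB T1 and T2 terminators are backbone remnants, the terminators helping to insulate the cloning region from read-through transcription.

The ATF2 coding sequence, roughly 1.5 kb, sits between two attL recombination sites in opposite orientations. The automated annotation labels both as attL3, a mutant attL, so the exact site identities are best taken from the backbone documentation. These sites allow an LR Clonase reaction to transfer the ORF directionally into any compatible Gateway destination vector. The record lists no promoter for the insert. The only promoter near it is a T7 promoter downstream of the cassette, on the opposite strand and pointing back toward the insert. The clone is in the "closed" configuration, meaning a stop codon immediately follows the ORF, so it suits native or N-terminally tagged expression but not C-terminal fusions. ATF2 encodes a transcriptional activator that binds CRE or AP-1 sites depending on its partner. The plasmid belongs to the Target Accelerator Plasmid Collection and serves as the wild-type reference clone for high-throughput phenotyping of lung cancer somatic mutations.
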