Addgene plasmid #82889: pDONR223_ATF2_WT
Purpose: Gateway Donor vector containing ATF2, part of the Target Accelerator Plasmid Collection.
Depositing lab: Jesse Boehm & Matthew Meyerson & David Root. Depositing organization: Broad Institute. Publication: High-throughput Phenotyping of Lung Cancer Somatic Mutations. Berger AH, Brooks AN, Wu X, Shrestha Y, Chouinard C, Piccioni F, Bagul M, Kamburov A, Imielinski M, Hogstrom L, Zhu C, Yang X, Pantel S, Sakai R, Watson J, Kaplan N, Campbell JD, Singh S, Root DE, Narayan R, Natoli T, Lahr DL, Tirosh I, Tamayo P, Getz G, Wong B, Doench J, Subramanian A, Golub TR, Meyerson M, Boehm JS. Cancer Cell. 2016 Aug 8;30(2):214-28. doi: 10.1016/j.ccell.2016.06.022. Epub 2016 Jul 28. PubMed 27478040.
Backbone
  Vector backbone: pDONR223
  Backbone manufacturer: Invitrogen
  Vector type: Gateway Entry vector
Growth in bacteria
  Bacterial resistance: Spectinomycin, 50 μg/mL
  Growth temperature: 37°C
  Growth strain: DH5alpha
  Copy number: High Copy
Gene/Insert
  Gene/Insert name: ATF2
  Species: H. sapiens (human)
  GenBank ID: NM_001880
  Entrez Gene: ATF2 (a.k.a. CRE-BP1, CREB-2, CREB2, HB16, TREB7)
  Promoter: None
  Cloning method: Gateway Cloning
  Sequencing primers: 5′ M13pUC-fwd; 3′ M13-Rev
Terms and licenses: Academic/Nonprofit Terms; Industry Terms: Not Available to Industry
Depositor comments: CLOSED (stop codon immediately follows insert)
How to cite: pDONR223_ATF2_WT was a gift from Jesse Boehm & Matthew Meyerson & David Root (Addgene plasmid # 82889 ; http://n2t.net/addgene:82889 ; RRID:Addgene_82889)
