>Addgene plasmid #82889 | pDONR223_ATF2_WT | depositor partial sequence | sequence record 157615 | Insert sequence
ATGAAATTCAAGTTACATGTGAATTCTGCCAGGCAATACAAGGACCTGTGGAATATGAGTGATGACAAAC
CCTTTCTATGTACTGCGCCTGGATGTGGCCAGCGTTTTACCAACGAGGATCATTTGGCTGTCCATAAACA
TAAACATGAGATGACACTGAAATTTGGTCCAGCACGTAATGACAGTGTCATTGTGGCTGATCAGACCCCA
ACACCAACAAGATTCTTGAAAAACTGTGAAGAAGTGGGTTTGTTTAATGAGTTGGCGAGTCCATTTGAGA
ATGAATTCAAGAAAGCTTCAGAAGATGACATTAAAAAAATGCCTCTAGATTTATCCCCTCTTGCAACACC
TATCATAAGAAGCAAAATTGAGGAGCCTTCTGTTGTAGAAACAACTCACCAGGATAGTCCTTTACCTCAC
CCAGAGTCTACTACCAGTGATGAGAAGGAAGTACCATTGGCACAAACTGCACAGCCCACATCAGCTATTG
TTCGTCCAGCATCATTACAGGTTCCCAATGTGCTGCTTACAAGTTCTGACTCAAGTGTAATTATTCAGCA
GGCAGTACCTTCACCAACCTCAAGTACTGTAATCACCCAGGCACCATCCTCTAACAGGCCAATTGTCCCT
GTACCAGGCCCATTTCCTCTTCTGTTACATCTTCCTAATGGACAAACCATGCCTGTTGCTATTCCTGCAT
CAATTACAAGTTCTAATGTGCATGTTCCAGCTGCAGTCCCACTCGTTCGACCAGTCACCATGGTGCCTAG
TGTTCCAGGAATCCCAGGTCCTTCCTCTCCCCAACCAGTACAGTCAGAAGCAAAAATGAGATTAAAAGCT
GCTTTGACCCAGCAACATCCTCCAGTTACCAATGGTGATACTGTCAAAGGTCATGGTAGCGGATTGGTTA
GGACTCAGTCAGAGGAATCTCGACCGCAGTCATTACAACAGCCAGCCACATCCACTACAGAAACTCCGGC
TTCTCCAGCTCACACAACTCCACAGACCCAAAGTACAAGTGGTCGTCGGAGAAGAGCAGCTAACGAAGAT
CCTGATGAAAAAAGGAGAAAGTTTTTAGAGCGAAATAGAGCAGCAGCTTCAAGATGCCGACAAAAAAGGA
AAGTCTGGGTTCAGTCTTTAGAGAAGAAAGCTGAAGACTTGAGTTCATTAAATGGTCAGCTGCAGAGTGA
AGTCACCCTGCTGAGAAATGAAGTGGCACAGCTGAAACAGCTTCTTCTGGCTCATAAAGATTGCCCTGTA
ACCGCCATGCAGAAGAAATCTGGCTATCATACTGCTGATAAAGATGATAGTTCAGAAGACATTTCAGTGC
CGAGTAGTCCACATACAGAAGCTATACAGCATAGTTCGGTCAGCACATCCAATGGAGTCAGTTCAACCTC
CAAGGCAGAAGCTGTAGCCACTTCAGTCCTCACCCAGATGGCGGACCAGAGTACAGAGCCTGCTCTTTCA
CAGATCGTTATGGCTCCTTCCTCCCAGTCACAGCCCTCAGGAAGTTGA
